Addgene plasmid #113651: pDCAF-BC
Purpose: Demethylates methylxanthines.
Depositing lab: Jeffrey Barrick. Depositing organization: University of Texas at Austin. Publication: Bioassay for Determining the Concentrations of Caffeine and Individual Methylxanthines in Complex Samples. Gutierrez AE, Shah P, Rex AE, Nguyen TC, Kenkare SP, Barrick JE, Mishler DM. Appl Environ Microbiol. 2019 Nov 14;85(23). pii: AEM.01965-19. doi: 10.1128/AEM.01965-19. Print 2019 Dec 1. PubMed 31540989.
Backbone
  Vector backbone: pSB1C3
  Vector type: Synthetic Biology
Growth in bacteria
  Bacterial resistance: Chloramphenicol, 25 μg/mL
  Growth temperature: 30°C
  Growth strain: ΔguaB E. coli
  Growth instructions: Growing in M9CG media with the appropriate Methylxanthines is recommended in order to maintain the plasmid. Can be grown on LB but must be grown in strain ΔguaB (Addgene #113653).
  Copy number: High Copy
Gene/Insert
  Gene/Insert name: ndmB and ndmC
  Cloning method: Restriction Enzyme; 5′ cloning site unknown (unknown if destroyed)
Terms and licenses: Academic/Nonprofit Terms; Industry Terms
Depositor comments: https://benchling.com/s/kNCaeGXO . Please visit https://www.biorxiv.org/content/early/2018/09/16/419283 for bioRxiv preprint.
How to cite: pDCAF-BC was a gift from Jeffrey Barrick (Addgene plasmid # 113651 ; http://n2t.net/addgene:113651 ; RRID:Addgene_113651)
