[The description below was written by a language model from this plasmid's Addgene catalogue record and pLannotate feature annotations shown in this document.]
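Description:
pDCAF-BC is a bacterial synthetic-biology plasmid built on the BioBrick backbone pSB1C3. It replicates at high copy number in E. coli from a ColE1/pUC-type origin and is selected with chloramphenicol through a cat gene driven by its own promoter. The payload lies between the BioBrick prefix and suffix, and transcription terminators flank the cloning region to insulate it from the rest of the backbone.

The insert is a synthetic operon of methylxanthine N-demethylation genes from Pseudomonas. It sits downstream of a sequence annotated as a fragment of the strong constitutive promoter J23119. The catalogue entry names only ndmB and ndmC, but both sequence records also annotate a third reading frame, ndmD, directly after them. NdmB removes the N3 methyl group from substrates such as theobromine, caffeine, theophylline and 3-methylxanthine. NdmC is the probable N7-demethylase that converts 7-methylxanthine to xanthine. NdmD is the NADH-dependent reductase that supplies electrons to the demethylases. About 700 bp between ndmD and the BioBrick suffix has no assigned feature other than a very short match to TagCFP, which is probably an incidental hit, so the records do not establish what this region contains.

The plasmid is maintained in a ΔguaB E. coli strain, and the record recommends growth on defined medium containing the appropriate methylxanthines to retain it. This suggests that the xanthine released by demethylation supports growth of the host. With this subset of demethylases, growth should depend on specific methylxanthines. That fits the associated publication, which describes a bioassay for measuring caffeine and individual methylxanthines in complex samples. The depositor sequence and the repository's sequencing result differ by only six nucleotides in length and have the same feature layout.
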