Features (pLannotate 1.2.2; 13 found; start..end, strand, type, name):
    644..741     -  promoter       cat promoter: promoter of the E. coli cat gene encoding chloramphenicol acetyltransferase
    827..870     -  terminator     bacterial terminator: putative bacterial transcription terminator
    873..894     +  misc_feature   BioBrick prefix: BioBrick prefix for parts that do not start with "ATG"
    901..929     +  promoter       J23119 promoter (fragment): bacterial promoter (Registry of Standard Biological Parts BBa J23119)
    959..2023    +  CDS            ndmB: NDMB_PSEPU - Experimental evidence at protein level: Swiss-Prot protein existence level 1. Involved in the caffeine degradation, which is the essential first step for assimilating the carbon and nitrogen in caffeine. Catalyzes the N3-demethylation of theobromine to produce 7- methylxanthine and formaldehyde. Also catalyzes the N3-demethylation of 3-methylxanthine, caffeine, and theophylline to xanthine, paraxanthine, and 1-methylxanthine, respectively. NADH is the preferred substrate. From Pseudomonas putida (Arthrobacter siderocapsulatus).
   2074..2904    +  CDS            NDMC_PSEDT: Experimental evidence at protein level: Swiss-Prot protein existence level 1. Involved in the caffeine degradation, which is the essential first step for assimilating the carbon and nitrogen in caffeine. Probably catalyzes the N7-demethylation of 7-methylxanthine to produce xanthine and formaldehyde. From Pseudomonas sp. (strain TJI-51).
   2938..4701    +  CDS            ndmD: NDMD_PSEPU - Experimental evidence at protein level: Swiss-Prot protein existence level 1. Involved in the caffeine degradation, which is the essential first step for assimilating the carbon and nitrogen in caffeine. Catalyzes the oxidation of NADH and transfers electrons to NdmA and NdmB, which catalyze the N-demethylation reactions. From Pseudomonas putida (Arthrobacter siderocapsulatus).
   4715..4738    +  CDS            TagCFP (fragment): monomeric cyan fluorescent protein mammalian codon-optimized
   5442..5462    +  misc_feature   BioBrick suffix: universal suffix for all parts
   5469..5526    +  terminator     his operon terminator: This putative transcriptin terminator from the E. coli his operon has a 2-bp deletion introduced during synthesis. Its efficiency has not been determined.
   5721..6309    -  rep_origin     ori: high-copy-number ColE1/pMB1/pBR322/pUC origin of replication
   6492..6586    -  terminator     lambda t0 terminator: transcription terminator from phage lambda
   6610..643     -  CDS            cat (across the origin): CAT_ECOLX - Experimental evidence at protein level: Swiss-Prot protein existence level 1. This enzyme is an effector of chloramphenicol resistance in bacteria. From Escherichia coli. This protein is used as a marker in many commonly used cloning vectors, such as pACYC184.
>Addgene plasmid #113651 | pDCAF-BC | depositor full sequence | sequence record 214568 | pDCAF-BC sequence 6623 bps
ACTCATCGCAGTACTGTTGTAATTCATTAAGCATTCTGCCGACATGGAAGCCATCACAAACGGCATGATG
AACCTGAATCGCCAGCGGCATCAGCACCTTGTCGCCTTGCGTATAATATTTGCCCATGGTGAAAACGGGG
GCGAAGAAGTTGTCCATATTGGCCACGTTTAAATCAAAACTGGTGAAACTCACCCAGGGATTGGCTGAGA
CGAAAAACATATTCTCAATAAACCCTTTAGGGAAATAGGCCAGGTTTTCACCGTAACACGCCACATCTTG
CGAATATATGTGTAGAAACTGCCGGAAATCGTCGTGGTATTCACTCCAGAGCGATGAAAACGTTTCAGTT
TGCTCATGGAAAACGGTGTAACAAGGGTGAACACTATCCCATATCACCAGCTCACCGTCTTTCATTGCCA
TACGAAATTCCGGATGAGCATTCATCAGGCGGGCAAGAATGTGAATAAAGGCCGGATAAAACTTGTGCTT
ATTTTTCTTTACGGTCTTTAAAAAGGCCGTAATATCCAGCTGAACGGTCTGGTTATAGGTACATTGAGCA
ACTGACTGAAATGCCTCAAAATGTTCTTTACGATGCCATTGGGATATATCAACGGTGGTATATCCAGTGA
TTTTTTTCTCCATTTTAGCTTCCTTAGCTCCTGAAAATCTCGATAACTCAAAAAATACGCCCGGTAGTGA
TCTTATTTCATTATGGTGAAAGTTGGAACCTCTTACGTGCCCGATCAACTCGAGTGCCACCTGACGTCTA
AGAAACCATTATTATCATGACATTAACCTATAAAAATAGGCGTATCACGAGGCAGAATTTCAGATAAAAA
AAATCCTTAGCTTTCGCTAAGGATGATTTCTGGAATTCGCGGCCGCTTCTAGAGTTTACGGCTAGCTCAG
TCCTAGGTACAATGCTAGCTACTAGAGTCACACAGGAAAGTATACTAGATGAAAGAACAGCTCAAGCCGC
TGCTAGAAGACAAGACTTACCTTCGCCACTTCTGGCATCCCGTGTGTACCCTTAATGAGTTCGAACGCGC
CAACGCCAGTGGGCACGGCCCCATGGGCGTCACCTTGCTAGGCGAGAAATTGGTGTTGGCCAGGTTAAAT
TCAAAGATCATTGCGGCTGCTGACCGATGTGCTCATCGATCGGCACAGCTCTCCATCGGCCGCGTTTGCA
GCAACGCCGGAAAGGACTATCTCGAATGCCCGTATCACGGCTGGCGCTACGATGAGGCTGGGGCCTGTCA
ACTGATCCCTGCTTGCCCTGACAAAAGCATCTCTCCTCGGGCCAAGATTTCCTCATTCGATTGTGAGGTG
AAATACGACATCGTGTGGGTACGGCTGGATAACAGCTTCGATTGCACTCAGATTCCATACCTCAGCGATT
TCGATAATCCCGACATGCAGGTAATCGTTGCCGATTCGTATATTTGGGAGACTGTTGCCGAGCGGCGGTG
GGAGAACTTTACAGATTTTTCGCACTTTGCCTTCGTACACCCAGGGACGCTCTATGATCCGTTTTTCGCT
AGCCACCCAACTGTTTACGTGAATCGCGTTGATGGTGAGTTGCAATTCAAACTCGCTCCGCCGCGTGAAA
TGAAAGGCATCCCGCCAGAAGCACCGATGGGTGACTTCACCTACCGCTGCACAATGCCGTATTCAGTAAA
TCTTGAAATCAAATTGTGGAAAGATGACTCACGTTTCGTTCTTTGGACTACCGCTAGCCCTGTCGATAAC
AAGTCTTGCCGGAATTTTATGATTATTGTGCGTGAGAAGGATAATCAACCTGATCATATGCACCTGGCTT
TCCAGAAGCGGGTGCTTGACGAAGACCAGCCTGTTATCGAATCGCAATGGCCTCTCGAAATACAGACCTC
GGAAGTCTCCGTTGCAACCGATAAAATTTCCGTCCAGTTCCGCAAATGGCATAAAGAGCTATCTCTGTCA
GCCGTTGAAGGACGGGAGGCGTTCCGCGATTCCGTCTTGACGAATGTTATTGAAGAAGAACAGTAATACT
AGAGATTAAAGAGGAGAAATACTAGATGTCTACTGACCAAGTAATTTTTAACGACTGGCATCCAGTCGCT
GCTTTGGAAGATGTATCTCTCGATAAACGATACCGCTGTCGACTACTAGGTCGTACAGTTAGTTATGTGA
AAACATCTGATGCTGTTAATGCTCATTGGGAAGAAAGTGCAGATGAAATTAAGACCATCCGCGCTAAAGA
AATCTATGGTCTTCTGTGGCTCTCCTTTGCCGACAAACCCAGTGAGATGTTCGATATTGCAGAGTTCAAG
GAACCTGATCGCCGAATCGTCAGCGCTGGATCTGTGCGCGTAAATGTCTCAGGACTGCGTGCTATCGAAA
ACTTTCTGGACATGGCTCATTTCCCTTTTGTTCATACGGATATTTTGGGTGCAGAGCCACTGACGGAAGT
TGAGCCGTATAACGTCAACTATGATGAAACTGTTGATGAGATCTTCGCTACTGAGTGTAAGTTCCCGCAA
CCTAAAGGCTCAGCTACTGCTGTCGAGCCAATTGATATGCAGTATATATACCGCATTACACGGCCATATT
CCGCCATTTTATATAAAACTTGCCCGCCCGAACCGCATAGATGGGATGCCCTCGGTCTGTTTATTCAACC
TGTAGACGAAGATTGGTGCATAGCGCATACAATTATGTGCTATGTGGATGACGTTAACTCAGATCAACAA
CTTCGCCATTTCCAGCAGACGATTTTTGGCCAGGACTTGATGATTCTTATCAACCAAGTTCCAAAGCGTC
TTCCCCTGGCTGCAAGTCGAGAGAGCCCAGTCCGGGCCGATGTGCTTGCAACAGCTTATCGTCGCTGGCT
GCGTGAGAAAGGTGTGCAATATGGTGCTCTGCGGGACTAATACTAGAGTCACACAGGAAAGTACTAGATG
AACAAACTTGACGTCAACCAGTGGTTTCCTATTGCTACCACTGAAGATCTCCCGAAGCGCCATGTCTTTC
ATGCCACGTTGTTGGGGCAAGAAATGGCCATCTGGCGCGATGACTCTGGTTCAGTTAATGCTTGGGAGAA
CCGCTGCCCGCATAGAGGATTGCGGTTGACACTGGGTGCTAATACCGGTAACGAGTTGCGGTGTCAGTAT
CATGGATGGACTTATGAAAGCGGGACTGGTGGCTGCACTTTTGTCCCAGCCCATCGCGATGCACCACCCC
CAAATGCCGCGCGGGTTAATACTTTTCCTGTCCGCGAAAAGCACGGCTTTATCTGGACGACATTAGGTCA
GCCGCCAGGAGAGCCCATTTCAATCCTCGATGACGCTCAGCTTGTAAACGCTGTAAAAACAAATCTGCAT
AGCGTAGTTATAGATGCTGATATTGACGGAGTTGTCAGCGTCCTACGTCAGAATCTTTCAGCGTTCATCG
ATGTGTTTGGTGCGGCCAGCGCTGAAGATCTGCATTTGAAATCCATGCTGCAAGATCGAGGGATTCTGGT
AACAAGATCAGGCTCTATTGCTATTCATTTTTATATGCAGCGCTCAACCATTAGTAAATGCGTTGTACAT
GCGCAAGTACTTACTCCGGGACGTCCAGGATACGAACTTCAAAAGAACTACTCGTATGCCATGAACGTTA
TCCGCAGGGCAGCAGAAGCTGTAGCTACCGACTTGATTAGCATTACAGATATCAGCGATCAGACTATCGA
AAAGCTTGAAGTCGTTAGAGAAAACATGACTAAGGCTCCTCCAACCCACTATATCTGCGAAGTGGTTACG
CGTACTCAAGAGACAGGTGATATTAACTCATACTGGCTGAAGCCTATCGGCTACCCACTACCAGCATTCA
GTCCAGGGATGCACATCAGCATCACAACGCCGGAGGGTAGCATTCGACAATATTCCCTCGTGAACGGGCC
TGACGAGCGTGAATCCTTCATCATCGGTGTGAAGAAAGAGATTCAGTCCCGTGGCGGCTCCAGATCAATG
CACGAAGATGTGAAGGTTGGAACGCAACTAAAAGTTACACTTCCGAGGAACGGTTTTCCACTCGTCCAAA
CCAGAAAACACCCGATTCTCGTAGCAGGTGGCATCGGTATCACCCCAATTTTGTGTATGGCACAGGCTCT
GGATCAGCAAGGTTCATCGTATGAAATACATTATTTTGCTCGTGCATTTGAGCATGTTCCATTCCAGGAT
CGACTGACTGCGTTGGGCGATCGTTTGAATGTGCATCTTGGCCTCGGCCCAGACGAGACTAGAGCAAAAC
TTGCCGACATCATGGAGATTCATAACGCCCAAGACGTAGATGTTTACACTTGCGGCCCGCAACCAATGAT
CGAAACTGTATCTGCTGTCGCTCTTGCTCATGGCATCGCTGAAGAGTCCATCCGATTTGAATTTTTCAGT
AAAAAGAACGATGTTCCCGTTTCTGATGAAGAATATGAGGTTGAGCTCAAAAAAACTGGTCAAATATTCA
CTGTCTCGCCTGGCTCTACGTTGTTGCAAGCTTGTTTGGACAACGATGTTCGTATCGAAGCTTCTTGTGA
GCAGGGTGTATGCGGGACTTGTATAACTCCAGTCGTATCCGGCGATCTCGAGCATCATGACACTTACCTT
TCTAAGAAAGAAAGGGAAAGCGGTAAGTGGATCATGCCGTGTGTTTCGCGCTGCAAGTCCAAAAAAATCG
TTCTCGATCTGTGAGGCCGGGCATCACCCACGGTATGGACGAGCTGTATAAACTAGAGAAAGAGGAGAAA
TACTAGATGATCACGCTTTATGACTATGAACTCTCGGGGAATTGCTACAAGGTGCGGATGCTCCTTTCCA
TCCTGAAGCTACCGTACACGATAGAGACAGTGGAATTTTTCCCGTCCAGGGAACATAAATCACCGGCCTT
CCTGCGCATCAATCCACTCGGCCAGTTGCCGGTATTGCGCGATGATGATTTCGTGTTGCGCGATGCCCAG
GCCATCCTGGTTTACCTGGCGAACAAATACGACACCAGTTTGACCTGGTATCCGACACATGCGCCCGCCA
TCCTCGGCCAGGCAAATATGTGGCTCGCGTTTGCCGATGGTTTGACCGGCTCGATTTCCGCTGCACGTTT
GCATGATTTGTTTTTTTACGATTTCAATGCAGAGCAATGCCGTGCCCGCGCGCACGAACTACTGCGCATA
CTGGACGAACACCTGTGGGCGGCGGAACAAAATGGACATCAATGGCTATGTCCGGCCGCCGCACCCACCA
TCGCGGATCTTGCCTGCTTCCCGTATATCGCATTGTCGGATGAAGCCGGCGTTTCACTACTCGACTACCC
GGCGGTACGACGCTGGCTGGACCGTGTCAAACGCATCCCCGGATTCACCGTCATGTCGGGGATTTTTCCA
ACCTCAGCTTCCTTCGAGCCGGCCTCACTTGCGGAAGAAACCTGTCAATAATACTAGTAGCGGCCGCTGC
AGATATGCTCCGGCAAAAAAGGGCAAGGTGTCACCACCCTGCCCTTTTTCTTTAAAACCGAAAAGATTAC
TTCGCGTTATGCAGGCTTCCTCGCTCACTGACTCGCTGCGCTCGGTCGTTCGGCTGCGGCGAGCGGTATC
AGCTCACTCAAAGGCGGTAATACGGTTATCCACAGAATCAGGGGATAACGCAGGAAAGAACATGTGAGCA
AAAGGCCAGCAAAAGGCCAGGAACCGTAAAAAGGCCGCGTTGCTGGCGTTTTTCCACAGGCTCCGCCCCC
CTGACGAGCATCACAAAAATCGACGCTCAAGTCAGAGGTGGCGAAACCCGACAGGACTATAAAGATACCA
GGCGTTTCCCCCTGGAAGCTCCCTCGTGCGCTCTCCTGTTCCGACCCTGCCGCTTACCGGATACCTGTCC
GCCTTTCTCCCTTCGGGAAGCGTGGCGCTTTCTCATAGCTCACGCTGTAGGTATCTCAGTTCGGTGTAGG
TCGTTCGCTCCAAGCTGGGCTGTGTGCACGAACCCCCCGTTCAGCCCGACCGCTGCGCCTTATCCGGTAA
CTATCGTCTTGAGTCCAACCCGGTAAGACACGACTTATCGCCACTGGCAGCAGCCACTGGTAACAGGATT
AGCAGAGCGAGGTATGTAGGCGGTGCTACAGAGTTCTTGAAGTGGTGGCCTAACTACGGCTACACTAGAA
GAACAGTATTTGGTATCTGCGCTCTGCTGAAGCCAGTTACCTTCGGAAAAAGAGTTGGTAGCTCTTGATC
CGGCAAACAAACCACCGCTGGTAGCGGTGGTTTTTTTGTTTGCAAGCAGCAGATTACGCGCAGAAAAAAA
GGATCTCAAGAAGATCCTTTGATCTTTTCTACGGGGTCTGACGCTCAGTGGAACGAAAACTCACGTTAAG
GGATTTTGGTCATGAGATTATCAAAAAGGATCTTCACCTAGATCCTTTTAAATTAAAAATGAAGTTTTAA
ATCAATCTAAAGTATATATGAGTAAACTTGGTCTGACAGCTCGAGGCTTGGATTCTCACCAATAAAAAAC
GCCCGGCGGCAACCGAGCGTTCTGAACAAATCCAGATGGAGTTCTGAGGTCATTACTGGATCTATCAACA
GGAGTCCAAGCGAGCTCGATATCAAATTACGCCCCGCCCTGCC
