Features (pLannotate 1.2.2; 13 found; start..end, strand, type, name):
    644..741     -  promoter       cat promoter: promoter of the E. coli cat gene encoding chloramphenicol acetyltransferase
    827..870     -  terminator     bacterial terminator: putative bacterial transcription terminator
    873..894     +  misc_feature   BioBrick prefix: BioBrick prefix for parts that do not start with "ATG"
    901..929     +  promoter       J23119 promoter (fragment): bacterial promoter (Registry of Standard Biological Parts BBa J23119)
    959..2023    +  CDS            ndmB: NDMB_PSEPU - Experimental evidence at protein level: Swiss-Prot protein existence level 1. Involved in the caffeine degradation, which is the essential first step for assimilating the carbon and nitrogen in caffeine. Catalyzes the N3-demethylation of theobromine to produce 7- methylxanthine and formaldehyde. Also catalyzes the N3-demethylation of 3-methylxanthine, caffeine, and theophylline to xanthine, paraxanthine, and 1-methylxanthine, respectively. NADH is the preferred substrate. From Pseudomonas putida (Arthrobacter siderocapsulatus).
   2074..2904    +  CDS            NDMC_PSEDT: Experimental evidence at protein level: Swiss-Prot protein existence level 1. Involved in the caffeine degradation, which is the essential first step for assimilating the carbon and nitrogen in caffeine. Probably catalyzes the N7-demethylation of 7-methylxanthine to produce xanthine and formaldehyde. From Pseudomonas sp. (strain TJI-51).
   2938..4701    +  CDS            ndmD: NDMD_PSEPU - Experimental evidence at protein level: Swiss-Prot protein existence level 1. Involved in the caffeine degradation, which is the essential first step for assimilating the carbon and nitrogen in caffeine. Catalyzes the oxidation of NADH and transfers electrons to NdmA and NdmB, which catalyze the N-demethylation reactions. From Pseudomonas putida (Arthrobacter siderocapsulatus).
   4715..4738    +  CDS            TagCFP (fragment): monomeric cyan fluorescent protein mammalian codon-optimized
   5442..5462    +  misc_feature   BioBrick suffix: universal suffix for all parts
   5463..5520    +  terminator     his operon terminator: This putative transcriptin terminator from the E. coli his operon has a 2-bp deletion introduced during synthesis. Its efficiency has not been determined.
   5715..6303    -  rep_origin     ori: high-copy-number ColE1/pMB1/pBR322/pUC origin of replication
   6486..6580    -  terminator     lambda t0 terminator: transcription terminator from phage lambda
   6604..643     -  CDS            cat (across the origin): CAT_ECOLX - Experimental evidence at protein level: Swiss-Prot protein existence level 1. This enzyme is an effector of chloramphenicol resistance in bacteria. From Escherichia coli. This protein is used as a marker in many commonly used cloning vectors, such as pACYC184.
>Addgene plasmid #113651 | pDCAF-BC | addgene full sequence | sequence record 217134 | Addgene NGS Result
ACTCATCGCAGTACTGTTGTAATTCATTAAGCATTCTGCCGACATGGAAGCCATCACAAACGGCATGATG
AACCTGAATCGCCAGCGGCATCAGCACCTTGTCGCCTTGCGTATAATATTTGCCCATGGTGAAAACGGGG
GCGAAGAAGTTGTCCATATTGGCCACGTTTAAATCAAAACTGGTGAAACTCACCCAGGGATTGGCTGAGA
CGAAAAACATATTCTCAATAAACCCTTTAGGGAAATAGGCCAGGTTTTCACCGTAACACGCCACATCTTG
CGAATATATGTGTAGAAACTGCCGGAAATCGTCGTGGTATTCACTCCAGAGCGATGAAAACGTTTCAGTT
TGCTCATGGAAAACGGTGTAACAAGGGTGAACACTATCCCATATCACCAGCTCACCGTCTTTCATTGCCA
TACGAAATTCCGGATGAGCATTCATCAGGCGGGCAAGAATGTGAATAAAGGCCGGATAAAACTTGTGCTT
ATTTTTCTTTACGGTCTTTAAAAAGGCCGTAATATCCAGCTGAACGGTCTGGTTATAGGTACATTGAGCA
ACTGACTGAAATGCCTCAAAATGTTCTTTACGATGCCATTGGGATATATCAACGGTGGTATATCCAGTGA
TTTTTTTCTCCATTTTAGCTTCCTTAGCTCCTGAAAATCTCGATAACTCAAAAAATACGCCCGGTAGTGA
TCTTATTTCATTATGGTGAAAGTTGGAACCTCTTACGTGCCCGATCAACTCGAGTGCCACCTGACGTCTA
AGAAACCATTATTATCATGACATTAACCTATAAAAATAGGCGTATCACGAGGCAGAATTTCAGATAAAAA
AAATCCTTAGCTTTCGCTAAGGATGATTTCTGGAATTCGCGGCCGCTTCTAGAGTTTACGGCTAGCTCAG
TCCTAGGTACAATGCTAGCTACTAGAGTCACACAGGAAAGTATACTAGATGAAAGAACAGCTCAAGCCGC
TGCTAGAAGACAAGACTTACCTTCGCCACTTCTGGCATCCCGTGTGTACCCTTAATGAGTTCGAACGCGC
CAACGCCAGTGGGCACGGCCCCATGGGCGTCACCTTGCTAGGCGAGAAATTGGTGTTGGCCAGGTTAAAT
TCAAAGATCATTGCGGCTGCTGACCGATGTGCTCATCGATCGGCACAGCTCTCCATCGGCCGCGTTTGCA
GCAACGCCGGAAAGGACTATCTCGAATGCCCGTATCACGGCTGGCGCTACGATGAGGCTGGGGCCTGTCA
ACTGATCCCTGCTTGCCCTGACAAAAGCATCTCTCCTCGGGCCAAGATTTCCTCATTCGATTGTGAGGTG
AAATACGACATCGTGTGGGTACGGCTGGATAACAGCTTCGATTGCACTCAGATTCCATACCTCAGCGATT
TCGATAATCCCGACATGCAGGTAATCGTTGCCGATTCGTATATTTGGGAGACTGTTGCCGAGCGGCGGTG
GGAGAACTTTACAGATTTTTCGCACTTTGCCTTCGTACACCCAGGGACGCTCTATGATCCGTTTTTCGCT
AGCCACCCAACTGTTTACGTGAATCGCGTTGATGGTGAGTTGCAATTCAAACTCGCTCCGCCGCGTGAAA
TGAAAGGCATCCCGCCAGAAGCACCGATGGGTGACTTCACCTACCGCTGCACAATGCCGTATTCAGTAAA
TCTTGAAATCAAATTGTGGAAAGATGACTCACGTTTCGTTCTTTGGACTACCGCTAGCCCTGTCGATAAC
AAGTCTTGCCGGAATTTTATGATTATTGTGCGTGAGAAGGATAATCAACCTGATCATATGCACCTGGCTT
TCCAGAAGCGGGTGCTTGACGAAGACCAGCCTGTTATCGAATCGCAATGGCCTCTCGAAATACAGACCTC
GGAAGTCTCCGTTGCAACCGATAAAATTTCCGTCCAGTTCCGCAAATGGCATAAAGAGCTATCTCTGTCA
GCCGTTGAAGGACGGGAGGCGTTCCGCGATTCCGTCTTGACGAATGTTATTGAAGAAGAACAGTAATACT
AGAGATTAAAGAGGAGAAATACTAGATGTCTACTGACCAAGTAATTTTTAACGACTGGCATCCAGTCGCT
GCTTTGGAAGATGTATCTCTCGATAAACGATACCGCTGTCGACTACTAGGTCGTACAGTTAGTTATGTGA
AAACATCTGATGCTGTTAATGCTCATTGGGAAGAAAGTGCAGATGAAATTAAGACCATCCGCGCTAAAGA
AATCTATGGTCTTCTGTGGCTCTCCTTTGCCGACAAACCCAGTGAGATGTTCGATATTGCAGAGTTCAAG
GAACCTGATCGCCGAATCGTCAGCGCTGGATCTGTGCGCGTAAATGTCTCAGGACTGCGTGCTATCGAAA
ACTTTCTGGACATGGCTCATTTCCCTTTTGTTCATACGGATATTTTGGGTGCAGAGCCACTGACGGAAGT
TGAGCCGTATAACGTCAACTATGATGAAACTGTTGATGAGATCTTCGCTACTGAGTGTAAGTTCCCGCAA
CCTAAAGGCTCAGCTACTGCTGTCGAGCCAATTGATATGCAGTATATATACCGCATTACACGGCCATATT
CCGCCATTTTATATAAAACTTGCCCGCCCGAACCGCATAGATGGGATGCCCTCGGTCTGTTTATTCAACC
TGTAGACGAAGATTGGTGCATAGCGCATACAATTATGTGCTATGTGGATGACGTTAACTCAGATCAACAA
CTTCGCCATTTCCAGCAGACGATTTTTGGCCAGGACTTGATGATTCTTATCAACCAAGTTCCAAAGCGTC
TTCCCCTGGCTGCAAGTCGAGAGAGCCCAGTCCGGGCCGATGTGCTTGCAACAGCTTATCGTCGCTGGCT
GCGTGAGAAAGGTGTGCAATATGGTGCTCTGCGGGACTAATACTAGAGTCACACAGGAAAGTACTAGATG
AACAAACTTGACGTCAACCAGTGGTTTCCTATTGCTACCACTGAAGATCTCCCGAAGCGCCATGTCTTTC
ATGCCACGTTGTTGGGGCAAGAAATGGCCATCTGGCGCGATGACTCTGGTTCAGTTAATGCTTGGGAGAA
CCGCTGCCCGCATAGAGGATTGCGGTTGACACTGGGTGCTAATACCGGTAACGAGTTGCGGTGTCAGTAT
CATGGATGGACTTATGAAAGCGGGACTGGTGGCTGCACTTTTGTCCCAGCCCATCGCGATGCACCACCCC
CAAATGCCGCGCGGGTTAATACTTTTCCTGTCCGCGAAAAGCACGGCTTTATCTGGACGACATTAGGTCA
GCCGCCAGGAGAGCCCATTTCAATCCTCGATGACGCTCAGCTTGTAAACGCTGTAAAAACAAATCTGCAT
AGCGTAGTTATAGATGCTGATATTGACGGAGTTGTCAGCGTCCTACGTCAGAATCTTTCAGCGTTCATCG
ATGTGTTTGGTGCGGCCAGCGCTGAAGATCTGCATTTGAAATCCATGCTGCAAGATCGAGGGATTCTGGT
AACAAGATCAGGCTCTATTGCTATTCATTTTTATATGCAGCGCTCAACCATTAGTAAATGCGTTGTACAT
GCGCAAGTACTTACTCCGGGACGTCCAGGATACGAACTTCAAAAGAACTACTCGTATGCCATGAACGTTA
TCCGCAGGGCAGCAGAAGCTGTAGCTACCGACTTGATTAGCATTACAGATATCAGCGATCAGACTATCGA
AAAGCTTGAAGTCGTTAGAGAAAACATGACTAAGGCTCCTCCAACCCACTATATCTGCGAAGTGGTTACG
CGTACTCAAGAGACAGGTGATATTAACTCATACTGGCTGAAGCCTATCGGCTACCCACTACCAGCATTCA
GTCCAGGGATGCACATCAGCATCACAACGCCGGAGGGTAGCATTCGACAATATTCCCTCGTGAACGGGCC
TGACGAGCGTGAATCCTTCATCATCGGTGTGAAGAAAGAGATTCAGTCCCGTGGCGGCTCCAGATCAATG
CACGAAGATGTGAAGGTTGGAACGCAACTAAAAGTTACACTTCCGAGGAACGGTTTTCCACTCGTCCAAA
CCAGAAAACACCCGATTCTCGTAGCAGGTGGCATCGGTATCACCCCAATTTTGTGTATGGCACAGGCTCT
GGATCAGCAAGGTTCATCGTATGAAATACATTATTTTGCTCGTGCATTTGAGCATGTTCCATTCCAGGAT
CGACTGACTGCGTTGGGCGATCGTTTGAATGTGCATCTTGGCCTCGGCCCAGACGAGACTAGAGCAAAAC
TTGCCGACATCATGGAGATTCATAACGCCCAAGACGTAGATGTTTACACTTGCGGCCCGCAACCAATGAT
CGAAACTGTATCTGCTGTCGCTCTTGCTCATGGCATCGCTGAAGAGTCCATCCGATTTGAATTTTTCAGT
AAAAAGAACGATGTTCCCGTTTCTGATGAAGAATATGAGGTTGAGCTCAAAAAAACTGGTCAAATATTCA
CTGTCTCGCCTGGCTCTACGTTGTTGCAAGCTTGTTTGGACAACGATGTTCGTATCGAAGCTTCTTGTGA
GCAGGGTGTATGCGGGACTTGTATAACTCCAGTCGTATCCGGCGATCTCGAGCATCATGACACTTACCTT
TCTAAGAAAGAAAGGGAAAGCGGTAAGTGGATCATGCCGTGTGTTTCGCGCTGCAAGTCCAAAAAAATCG
TTCTCGATCTGTGAGGCCGGGCATCACCCACGGTATGGACGAGCTGTATAAACTAGAGAAAGAGGAGAAA
TACTAGATGATCACGCTTTATGACTATGAACTCTCGGGGAATTGCTACAAGGTGCGGATGCTCCTTTCCA
TCCTGAAGCTACCGTACACGATAGAGACAGTGGAATTTTTCCCGTCCAGGGAACATAAATCACCGGCCTT
CCTGCGCATCAATCCACTCGGCCAGTTGCCGGTATTGCGCGATGATGATTTCGTGTTGCGCGATGCCCAG
GCCATCCTGGTTTACCTGGCGAACAAATACGACACCAGTTTGACCTGGTATCCGACACATGCGCCCGCCA
TCCTCGGCCAGGCAAATATGTGGCTCGCGTTTGCCGATGGTTTGACCGGCTCGATTTCCGCTGCACGTTT
GCATGATTTGTTTTTTTACGATTTCAATGCAGAGCAATGCCGTGCCCGCGCGCACGAACTACTGCGCATA
CTGGACGAACACCTGTGGGCGGCGGAACAAAATGGACATCAATGGCTATGTCCGGCCGCCGCACCCACCA
TCGCGGATCTTGCCTGCTTCCCGTATATCGCATTGTCGGATGAAGCCGGCGTTTCACTACTCGACTACCC
GGCGGTACGACGCTGGCTGGACCGTGTCAAACGCATCCCCGGATTCACCGTCATGTCGGGGATTTTTCCA
ACCTCAGCTTCCTTCGATCCGGCCTCACTTGCGGAAGAAACCTGTCAATAATACTAGTAGCGGCCGCTGC
AGTCCGGCAAAAAAGGGCAAGGTGTCACCACCCTGCCCTTTTTCTTTAAAACCGAAAAGATTACTTCGCG
TTATGCAGGCTTCCTCGCTCACTGACTCGCTGCGCTCGGTCGTTCGGCTGCGGCGAGCGGTATCAGCTCA
CTCAAAGGCGGTAATACGGTTATCCACAGAATCAGGGGATAACGCAGGAAAGAACATGTGAGCAAAAGGC
CAGCAAAAGGCCAGGAACCGTAAAAAGGCCGCGTTGCTGGCGTTTTTCCACAGGCTCCGCCCCCCTGACG
AGCATCACAAAAATCGACGCTCAAGTCAGAGGTGGCGAAACCCGACAGGACTATAAAGATACCAGGCGTT
TCCCCCTGGAAGCTCCCTCGTGCGCTCTCCTGTTCCGACCCTGCCGCTTACCGGATACCTGTCCGCCTTT
CTCCCTTCGGGAAGCGTGGCGCTTTCTCATAGCTCACGCTGTAGGTATCTCAGTTCGGTGTAGGTCGTTC
GCTCCAAGCTGGGCTGTGTGCACGAACCCCCCGTTCAGCCCGACCGCTGCGCCTTATCCGGTAACTATCG
TCTTGAGTCCAACCCGGTAAGACACGACTTATCGCCACTGGCAGCAGCCACTGGTAACAGGATTAGCAGA
GCGAGGTATGTAGGCGGTGCTACAGAGTTCTTGAAGTGGTGGCCTAACTACGGCTACACTAGAAGAACAG
TATTTGGTATCTGCGCTCTGCTGAAGCCAGTTACCTTCGGAAAAAGAGTTGGTAGCTCTTGATCCGGCAA
ACAAACCACCGCTGGTAGCGGTGGTTTTTTTGTTTGCAAGCAGCAGATTACGCGCAGAAAAAAAGGATCT
CAAGAAGATCCTTTGATCTTTTCTACGGGGTCTGACGCTCAGTGGAACGAAAACTCACGTTAAGGGATTT
TGGTCATGAGATTATCAAAAAGGATCTTCACCTAGATCCTTTTAAATTAAAAATGAAGTTTTAAATCAAT
CTAAAGTATATATGAGTAAACTTGGTCTGACAGCTCGAGGCTTGGATTCTCACCAATAAAAAACGCCCGG
CGGCAACCGAGCGTTCTGAACAAATCCAGATGGAGTTCTGAGGTCATTACTGGATCTATCAACAGGAGTC
CAAGCGAGCTCGATATCAAATTACGCCCCGCCCTGCC
